>Addgene plasmid #77462 | PRKAG2 gRNA (BRDN0001149343) | addgene full sequence | sequence record 187808 | Addgene Assembled Sequence
CCCGGGTGCAAAGATGGATAAAGTTTTAAACAGAGAGGAATCTTTGCAGCTAATGGACCTTCTAGGTCTT
GAAAGGAGTGGGAATTGGCTCCGGTGCCCGTCAGTGGGCAGAGCGCACATCGCCCACAGTCCCCGAGAAG
TTGGGGGGAGGGGTCGGCAATTGATCCGGTGCCTAGAGAAGGTGGCGCGGGGTAAACTGGGAAAGTGATG
TCGTGTACTGGCTCCGCCTTTTTCCCGAGGGTGGGGGAGAACCGTATATAAGTGCAGTAGTCGCCGTGAA
CGTTCTTTTTCGCAACGGGTTTGCCGCCAGAACACAGGTAAGTGCCGTGTGTGGTTCCCGCGGGCCTGGC
CTCTTTACGGGTTATGGCCCTTGCGTGCCTTGAATTACTTCCACCTGGCTGCAGTACGTGATTCTTGATC
CCGAGCTTCGGGTTGGAAGTGGGTGGGAGAGTTCGAGGCCTTGCGCTTAAGGAGCCCCTTCGCCTCGTGC
TTGAGTTGAGGCCTGGCCTGGGCGCTGGGGCCGCCGCGTGCGAATCTGGTGGCACCTTCGCGCCTGTCTC
GCTGCTTTCGATAAGTCTCTAGCCATTTAAAATTTTTGATGACCTGCTGCGACGCTTTTTTTCTGGCAAG
ATAGTCTTGTAAATGCGGGCCAAGATCTGCACACTGGTATTTCGGTTTTTGGGGCCGCGGGCGGCGACGG
GGCCCGTGCGTCCCAGCGCACATGTTCGGCGAGGCGGGGCCTGCGAGCGCGGCCACCGAGAATCGGACGG
GGGTAGTCTCAAGCTGGCCGGCCTGCTCTGGTGCCTGGCCTCGCGCCGCCGTGTATCGCCCCGCCCTGGG
CGGCAAGGCTGGCCCGGTCGGCACCAGTTGCGTGAGCGGAAAGATGGCCGCTTCCCGGCCCTGCTGCAGG
GAGCTCAAAATGGAGGACGCGGCGCTCGGGAGAGCGGGCGGGTGAGTCACCCACACAAAGGAAAAGGGCC
TTTCCGTCCTCAGCCGTCGCTTCATGTGACTCCACGGAGTACCGGGCGCCGTCCAGGCACCTCGATTAGT
TCTCGAGCTTTTGGAGTACGTCGTCTTTAGGTTGGGGGGAGGGGTTTTATGCGATGGAGTTTCCCCACAC
TGAGTGGGTGGAGACTGAAGTTAGGCCAGCTTGGCACTTGATGTAATTCTCCTTGGAATTTGCCCTTTTT
GAGTTTGGATCTTGGTTCATTCTCAAGCCTCAGACAGTGGTTCAAAGTTTTTTTCTTCCATTTCAGGTGT
CGTGACGTACGGCCACCATGACCGAGTACAAGCCCACGGTGCGCCTCGCCACCCGCGACGACGTCCCCAG
GGCCGTACGCACCCTCGCCGCCGCGTTCGCCGACTACCCCGCCACGCGCCACACCGTCGATCCGGACCGC
CACATCGAGCGGGTCACCGAGCTGCAAGAACTCTTCCTCACGCGCGTCGGGCTCGACATCGGCAAGGTGT
GGGTCGCGGACGACGGCGCCGCCGTGGCGGTCTGGACCACGCCGGAGAGCGTCGAAGCGGGGGCGGTGTT
CGCCGAGATCGGCCCGCGCATGGCCGAGTTGAGCGGTTCCCGGCTGGCCGCGCAGCAACAGATGGAAGGC
CTCCTGGCGCCGCACCGGCCCAAGGAGCCCGCGTGGTTCCTGGCCACCGTCGGAGTCTCGCCCGACCACC
AGGGCAAGGGTCTGGGCAGCGCCGTCGTGCTCCCCGGAGTGGAGGCGGCCGAGCGCGCCGGGGTGCCCGC
CTTCCTGGAGACCTCCGCGCCCCGCAACCTCCCCTTCTACGAGCGGCTCGGCTTCACCGTCACCGCCGAC
GTCGAGGTGCCCGAAGGACCGCGCACCTGGTGCATGACCCGCAAGCCCGGTGCCTGAACGCGTTAAGTCG
ACAATCAACCTCTGGATTACAAAATTTGTGAAAGATTGACTGGTATTCTTAACTATGTTGCTCCTTTTAC
GCTATGTGGATACGCTGCTTTAATGCCTTTGTATCATGCTATTGCTTCCCGTATGGCTTTCATTTTCTCC
TCCTTGTATAAATCCTGGTTGCTGTCTCTTTATGAGGAGTTGTGGCCCGTTGTCAGGCAACGTGGCGTGG
TGTGCACTGTGTTTGCTGACGCAACCCCCACTGGTTGGGGCATTGCCACCACCTGTCAGCTCCTTTCCGG
GACTTTCGCTTTCCCCCTCCCTATTGCCACGGCGGAACTCATCGCCGCCTGCCTTGCCCGCTGCTGGACA
GGGGCTCGGCTGTTGGGCACTGACAATTCCGTGGTGTTGTCGGGGAAATCATCGTCCTTTCCTTGGCTGC
TCGCCTGTGTTGCCACCTGGATTCTGCGCGGGACGTCCTTCTGCTACGTCCCTTCGGCCCTCAATCCAGC
GGACCTTCCTTCCCGCGGCCTGCTGCCGGCTCTGCGGCCTCTTCCGCGTCTTCGCCTTCGCCCTCAGACG
AGTCGGATCTCCCTTTGGGCCGCCTCCCCGCGTCGACTTTAAGACCAATGACTTACAAGGCAGCTGTAGA
TCTTAGCCACTTTTTAAAAGAAAAGGGGGGACTGGAAGGGCTAATTCACTCCCAACGAAGACAAGATCTG
CTTTTTGCTTGTACTGGGTCTCTCTGGTTAGACCAGATCTGAGCCTGGGAGCTCTCTGGCTAACTAGGGA
ACCCACTGCTTAAGCCTCAATAAAGCTTGCCTTGAGTGCTTCAAGTAGTGTGTGCCCGTCTGTTGTGTGA
CTCTGGTAACTAGAGATCCCTCAGACCCTTTTAGTCAGTGTGGAAAATCTCTAGCAGTACGTATAGTAGT
TCATGTCATCTTATTATTCAGTATTTATAACTTGCAAAGAAATGAATATCAGAGAGTGAGAGGAACTTGT
TTATTGCAGCTTATAATGGTTACAAATAAAGCAATAGCATCACAAATTTCACAAATAAAGCATTTTTTTC
ACTGCATTCTAGTTGTGGTTTGTCCAAACTCATCAATGTATCTTATCATGTCTGGCTCTAGCTATCCCGC
CCCTAACTCCGCCCATCCCGCCCCTAACTCCGCCCAGTTCCGCCCATTCTCCGCCCCATGGCTGACTAAT
TTTTTTTATTTATGCAGAGGCCGAGGCCGCCTCGGCCTCTGAGCTATTCCAGAAGTAGTGAGGAGGCTTT
TTTGGAGGCCTAGGGACGTACCCAATTCGCCCTATAGTGAGTCGTATTACGCGCGCTCACTGGCCGTCGT
TTTACAACGTCGTGACTGGGAAAACCCTGGCGTTACCCAACTTAATCGCCTTGCAGCACATCCCCCTTTC
GCCAGCTGGCGTAATAGCGAAGAGGCCCGCACCGATCGCCCTTCCCAACAGTTGCGCAGCCTGAATGGCG
AATGGG
[124 nt withheld, positions 3367-3490]
C
[91 nt withheld, positions 3492-3582]
A
[49 nt withheld, positions 3584-3632]
CCTTTGACGTTGGAGTCCACGTTCTTT
[37 nt withheld, positions 3660-3696]
ACCCTATCTCGGTCTATTCTTTTGATTTATAAGGGATTTTGCCGATTTCGGCCTATTGGTTAAAAAATGA
GCTGATTTAACAAAAATTTAACGCGAATTTTAACAAAATATTAACGCTTACAATTTAGGTGGCACTTTTC
GGGGAAATGTGCGCGGAACCCCTATTTGTTTATTTTTCTAAATACATTCAAATATGTATCCGCTCATGAG
ACAATAACCCTGATAAATGCTTCAATAATATTGAAAAAGGAAGAGTATGAGTATTCAACATTTCCGTGTC
GCCCTTATTCCCTTTTTTGCGGCATTTTGCCTTCCTGTTTTTGCTCACCCAGAAACGCTGGTGAAAGTAA
AAGATGCTGAAGATCAGTTGGGTGCACGAGTGGGTTACATCGAACTGGATCTCAACAGCGGTAAGATCCT
TGAGAGTTTTCGCCCCGAAGAACGTTTTCCAATGATGAGCACTTTTAAAGTTCTGCTATGTGGCGCGGTA
TTATCCCGTATTGACGCCGGGCAAGAGCAACTCGGTCGCCGCATACACTATTCTCAGAATGACTTGGTTG
AGTACTCACCAGTCACAGAAAAGCATCTTACGGATGGCATGACAGTAAGAGAATTATGCAGTGCTGCCAT
AACCATGAGTGATAACACTGCGGCCAACTTACTTCTGACAACGATCGGAGGACCGAAGGAGCTAACCGCT
TTTTTGCACAACATGGGGGATCATGTAACTCGCCTTGATCGTTGGGAACCGGAGCTGAATGAAGCCATAC
CAAACGACGAGCGTGACACCACGATGCCTGTAGCAATGGCAACAACGTTGCGCAAACTATTAACTGGCGA
ACTACTTACTCTAGCTTCCCGGCAACAATTAATAGACTGGATGGAGGCGGATAAAGTTGCAGGACCACTT
CTGCGCTCGGCCCTTCCGGCTGGCTGGTTTATTGCTGATAAATCTGGAGCCGGTGAGCGTGGGTCTCGCG
GTATCATTGCAGCACTGGGGCCAGATGGTAAGCCCTCCCGTATCGTAGTTATCTACACGACGGGGAGTCA
GGCAACTATGGATGAACGAAATAGACAGATCGCTGAGATAGGTGCCTCACTGATTAAGCATTGGTAACTG
TCAGACCAAGTTTACTCATATATACTTTAGATTGATTTAAAACTTCATTTTTAATTTAAAAGGATCTAGG
TGAAGATCCTTTTTGATAATCTCATGACCAAAATCCCTTAACGTGAGTTTTCGTTCCACTGAGCGTCAGA
CCCCGTAGAAAAGATCAAAGGATCTTCTTGAGATCCTTTTTTTCTGCGCGTAATCTGCTGCTTGCAAACA
AAAAAACCACCGCTACCAGCGGTGGTTTGTTTGCCGGATCAAGAGCTACCAACTCTTTTTCCGAAGGTAA
CTGGCTTCAGCAGAGCGCAGATACCAAATACTGTTCTTCTAGTGTAGCCGTAGTTAGGCCACCACTTCAA
GAACTCTGTAGCACCGCCTACATACCTCGCTCTGCTAATCCTGTTACCAGTGGCTGCTGCCAGTGGCGAT
AAGTCGTGTCTTACCGGGTTGGACTCAAGACGATAGTTACCGGATAAGGCGCAGCGGTCGGGCTGAACGG
GGGGTTCGTGCACACAGCCCAGCTTGGAGCGAACGACCTACACCGAACTGAGATACCTACAGCGTGAGCT
ATGAGAAAGCGCCACGCTTCCCGAAGGGAGAAAGGCGGACAGGTATCCGGTAAGCGGCAGGGTCGGAACA
GGAGAGCGCACGAGGGAGCTTCCAGGGGGAAACGCCTGGTATCTTTATAGTCCTGTCGGGTTTCGCCACC
TCTGACTTGAGCGTCGATTTTTGTGATGCTCGTCAGGGGGGCGGAGCCTATGGAAAAACGCCAGCAACGC
GGCCTTTTTACGGTTCCTGGCCTTTTGCTGGCCTTTTGCTCACATGTTCTTTCCTGCGTTATCCCCTGAT
TCTGTGGATAACCGTATTACCGCCTTTGAGTGAGCTGATACCGCTCGCCGCAGCCGAACGACCGAGCGCA
GCGAGTCAGTGAGCGAGGAAGCGGAAGAGCGCCCAATACGCAAACCGCCTCTCCCCGCGCGTTGGCCGAT
TCATTAATGCAGCTGGCACGACAGGTTTCCCGACTGGAAAGCGGGCAGTGAGCGCAACGCAATTAATGTG
AGTTAGCTCACTCATTAGGCACCCCAGGCTTTACACTTTATGCTTCCGGCTCGTATGTTGTGTGGAATTG
TGAGCGGATAACAATTTCACACAGGAAACAGCTATGACCATGATTACGCCAAGCGCGCAATTAACCCTCA
CTAAAGGGAACAAAAGCTGGAGCTGCAAGCTTAATGTAGTCTTATGCAATACTCTTGTAGTCTTGCAACA
TGGTAACGATGAGTTAGCAACATGCCTTACAAGGAGAGAAAAAGCACCGTGCATGCCGATTGGTGGAAGT
AAGGTGGTACGATCGTGCCTTATTAGGAAGGCAACAGACGGGTCTGACATGGATTGGACGAACCACTGAA
TTGCCGCATTGCAGAGATATTGTATTTAAGTGCCTAGCTCGATACATAAACGGGTCTCTCTGGTTAGACC
AGATCTGAGCCTGGGAGCTCTCTGGCTAACTAGGGAACCCACTGCTTAAGCCTCAATAAAGCTTGCCTTG
AGTGCTTCAAGTAGTGTGTGCCCGTCTGTTGTGTGACTCTGGTAACTAGAGATCCCTCAGACCCTTTTAG
TCAGTGTGGAAAATCTCTAGCAGTGGCGCCCGAACAGGGACTTGAAAGCGAAAGGGAAACCAGAGGAGCT
CTCTCGACGCAGGACTCGGCTTGCTGAAGCGCGCACGGCAAGAGGCGAGGGGCGGCGACTGGTGAGTACG
CCAAAAATTTTGACTAGCGGAGGCTAGAAGGAGAGAGATGGGTGCGAGAGCGTCAGTATTAAGCGGGGGA
GAATTAGATCGCGATGGGAAAAAATTCGGTTAAGGCCAGGGGGAAAGAAAAAATATAAATTAAAACATAT
AGTATGGGCAAGCAGGGAGCTAGAACGATTCGCAGTTAATCCTGGCCTGTTAGAAACATCAGAAGGCTGT
AGACAAATACTGGGACAGCTACAACCATCCCTTCAGACAGGATCAGAAGAACTTAGATCATTATATAATA
CAGTAGCAACCCTCTATTGTGTGCATCAAAGGATAGAGATAAAAGACACCAAGGAAGCTTTAGACAAGAT
AGAGGAAGAGCAAAACAAAAGTAAGACCACCGCACAGCAAGCGGCCGCTGATCTTCAGACCTGGAGGAGG
AGATATGAGGGACAATTGGAGAAGTGAATTATATAAATATAAAGTAGTAAAAATTGAACCATTAGGAGTA
GCACCCACCAAGGCAAAGAGAAGAGTGGTGCAGAGAGAAAAAAGAGCAGTGGGAATAGGAGCTTTGTTCC
TTGGGTTCTTGGGAGCAGCAGGAAGCACTATGGGCGCAGCGTCAATGACGCTGACGGTACAGGCCAGACA
ATTATTGTCTGGTATAGTGCAGCAGCAGAACAATTTGCTGAGGGCTATTGAGGCGCAACAGCATCTGTTG
CAACTCACAGTCTGGGGCATCAAGCAGCTCCAGGCAAGAATCCTGGCTGTGGAAAGATACCTAAAGGATC
AACAGCTCCTGGGGATTTGGGGTTGCTCTGGAAAACTCATTTGCACCACTGCTGTGCCTTGGAATGCTAG
TTGGAGTAATAAATCTCTGGAACAGATTTGGAATCACACGACCTGGATGGAGTGGGACAGAGAAATTAAC
AATTACACAAGCTTAATACACTCCTTAATTGAAGAATCGCAAAACCAGCAAGAAAAGAATGAACAAGAAT
TATTGGAATTAGATAAATGGGCAAGTTTGTGGAATTGGTTTAACATAACAAATTGGCTGTGGTATATAAA
ATTATTCATAATGATAGTAGGAGGCTTGGTAGGTTTAAGAATAGTTTTTGCTGTACTTTCTATAGTGAAT
AGAGTTAGGCAGGGATATTCACCATTATCGTTTCAGACCCACCTCCCAACCCCGAGGGGACCCAGAGAGG
GCCTATTTCCCATGATTCCTTCATATTTGCATATACGATACAAGGCTGTTAGAGAGATAATTAGAATTAA
TTTGACTGTAAACACAAAGATATTAGTACAAAATACGTGACGTAGAAAGTAATAATTTCTTGGGTAGTTT
GCAGTTTTAAAATTATGTTTTAAAATGGACTATCATATGCTTACCGTAACTTGAAAGTATTTCGATTTCT
TGGCTTTATATATCTTGTGGAAAGGACGAAACACCGAGGAGTATACAGCATCGAAGGTTTTAGAGCTAGA
AATAGCAAGTTAAAATAAGGCTAGTCCGTTATCAACTTGAAAAAGTGGCACCGAGTCGGTGCTTTTTTAA
GCTTGGCGTAACTAGATCTTGAGACAAATGGCAGTATTCATCCACAATTTTAAAAGAAAAGGGGGGATTG
GGGGGTACAGTGCAGGGGAAAGAATAGTAGACATAATAGCAACAGACATACAAACTAAAGAATTACAAAA
ACAAATTACAAAAATTCAAAATTTTCGGGTTTATTACAGGGACAGCAGAGATCCACTTTGGCGCCGGCTC
GAGGGGG
Features (pLannotate 1.2.2; 29 found; start..end, strand, type, name):
     14..80      +  CDS            small t antigen (fragment): SV40 (simian virus 40) small t antigen
    106..317     +  promoter       EF-1α core promoter: core promoter for human elongation factor EF-1α
    318..1256    +  intron         EF-1α intron A: intron upstream of the start codon of human EF-1α
   1278..1877    +  CDS            PuroR (fragment): puromycin N-acetyltransferase; pac from Streptomyces; confers resistance to puromycin
   1893..2481    +  misc_feature   WPRE: woodchuck hepatitis virus posttranscriptional regulatory element
   2532..2551    +  misc_feature   cPPT/CTS (fragment): central polypurine tract and central termination sequence of HIV-1
   2553..2786    +  LTR            3' LTR (ΔU3): self-inactivating 3' long terminal repeat (LTR) from HIV-1
   2864..2985    +  polyA_signal   SV40 poly(A) signal: SV40 polyadenylation signal
   3025..3160    +  rep_origin     SV40 ori: SV40 origin of replication
   3181..3199    -  promoter       T7 promoter: promoter for bacteriophage T7 RNA polymerase
   3207..3362    +  CDS            lacZα (fragment): LacZα fragment of β-galactosidase; lacZ fragment
   3367..3795    +  rep_origin     f1 ori (sequence partly withheld): f1 bacteriophage origin of replication; arrow indicates direction of (+) strand synthesis
   3848..3952    +  promoter       AmpR promoter: bla
   3953..4813    +  CDS            AmpR: β-lactamase; bla; confers resistance to ampicillin, carbenicillin, and related antibiotics
   4984..5572    +  rep_origin     ori: high-copy-number ColE1/pMB1/pBR322/pUC origin of replication
   5755..5847    +  CDS            lacI (fragment): lac repressor; lacI; The lac repressor binds to the lac operator to inhibit transcription in E. coli. This inhibition can be relieved by adding lactose or isopropyl-β-D-thiogalactopyranoside (IPTG).
   5860..5881    +  protein_bind   CAP binding site: CAP binding activates transcription in the presence of cAMP. E. coli catabolite activator protein
   5896..5926    +  promoter       lac promoter: promoter for the E. coli lac operon
   5934..5950    +  protein_bind   lac operator: The lac repressor binds to the lac operator to inhibit transcription in E. coli. This inhibition can be relieved by adding lactose or isopropyl-β-D-thiogalactopyranoside (IPTG). lac repressor encoded by lacI
   5995..6013    +  promoter       T3 promoter: promoter for bacteriophage T3 RNA polymerase
   6041..6267    +  promoter       RSV promoter: Rous sarcoma virus enhancer/promoter
   6268..6448    +  LTR            5' LTR (truncated): truncated 5' long terminal repeat (LTR) from HIV-1
   6495..6620    +  misc_feature   HIV-1 Ψ: packaging signal of human immunodeficiency virus type 1
   6604..6967    +  CDS            HIV-1 gag (fragment): gag protein from human immunodeficiency virus 1; gag
   7113..7346    +  misc_feature   RRE: The Rev response element (RRE) of HIV-1 allows for Rev-dependent mRNA export from the nucleus to the cytoplasm.
   7723..7749    +  CDS            Rev (fragment): human immunodeficiency virus 1 (HIV-1) Rev protein; rev; enhances nuclear export of unspliced and incompletely spliced viral mRNAs
   7753..7993    +  promoter       U6 promoter: RNA polymerase III promoter for human U6 snRNA
   8023..8098    +  misc_RNA       gRNA scaffold: guide RNA scaffold for the Streptococcus pyogenes CRISPR/Cas9 system
   8154..8271    +  misc_feature   cPPT/CTS: central polypurine tract and central termination sequence of HIV-1
