[The description below was written by a language model from this plasmid's Addgene catalogue record and pLannotate feature annotations shown in this document.]
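Description:
PRKAG2 gRNA (BRDN0001149343) is a third-generation lentiviral CRISPR guide plasmid built on the lentiGuide-Puro backbone and designed to target human PRKAG2. The guide was designed against several PRKAG2 reference transcripts, and the clone is one member of a human kinome gRNA collection. In bacteria it is maintained as a high-copy plasmid through a ColE1/pUC-type origin and selected with ampicillin via the β-lactamase gene. The backbone also carries an f1 origin, an SV40 origin and poly(A) signal, and remnants of lac and T7/T3 cloning-vector elements.

The lentiviral transfer cassette begins with an RSV promoter fused to a truncated HIV-1 5' LTR, which makes genomic RNA production Tat-independent. This is followed by the Ψ packaging signal with a gag fragment, the Rev response element for nuclear export of the viral RNA, and a cPPT/CTS. It ends in a ΔU3 self-inactivating 3' LTR. Within this unit, a human U6 RNA polymerase III promoter drives the PRKAG2-specific spacer joined to the Streptococcus pyogenes Cas9 guide RNA scaffold. A separate EF-1α promoter with its intron A expresses puromycin N-acetyltransferase for selection of transduced mammalian cells. A WPRE downstream of the resistance gene enhances transcript expression.

The plasmid does not encode Cas9, so it is meant to be paired with a separate Cas9 lentiviral vector or used in cells that already express Cas9. After packaging and transduction, puromycin selection yields cells that stably express the guide, for Cas9-mediated editing of PRKAG2, typically to disrupt the gene.
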