Addgene plasmid #77462: PRKAG2 gRNA (BRDN0001149343)
Purpose: 3rd generation lentiviral gRNA plasmid targeting human PRKAG2
Depositing lab: John Doench & David Root. Depositing organization: Broad Institute. Publication: Optimized sgRNA design to maximize activity and minimize off-target effects of CRISPR-Cas9. Doench JG, Fusi N, Sullender M, Hegde M, Vaimberg EW, Donovan KF, Smith I, Tothova Z, Wilen C, Orchard R, Virgin HW, Listgarten J, Root DE. Nat Biotechnol. 2016 Jan 18. doi: 10.1038/nbt.3437. PubMed 26780180.
Backbone
  Vector backbone: lentiGuide-Puro
  Backbone manufacturer: Zhang Lab (Addgene plasmid # 52963)
  Vector type: Mammalian Expression, Lentiviral, CRISPR
  Selectable markers: Puromycin
Growth in bacteria
  Bacterial resistance: Ampicillin, 100 μg/mL
  Growth temperature: 37°C
  Growth strain: DH5alpha
  Copy number: High Copy
Gene/Insert
  Gene/Insert name: PRKAG2 (alt names: PRKAG2; NM_001040633.1)
  gRNA/shRNA sequence: AGGAGTATACAGCATCGAAG
  Species: H. sapiens (human)
  Entrez Gene: PRKAG2 (a.k.a. AAKG, AAKG2, CMH6, H91620p, WPWS)
  Promoter: hU6
  Cloning method: Unknown
  Sequencing primers: 5′ U6-F; 3′ pS2-R
Terms and licenses: Academic/Nonprofit Terms; Industry Terms: Not Available to Industry
Depositor comments: The gRNA was designed to target the following Genbank reference sequence(s): NM_001040633.1,NM_001304527.1,NM_001304531.1,NM_016203.3,NM_024429.1. Note that this plasmid does NOT contain Cas9. It should be used in conjunction with lentiCas9-Blast (Addgene #52962) or otherwise with cell lines already expressing Cas9. Browse the full kinome gRNA library at http://www.addgene.org/pooled-library/broadgpp-human-kinome/ or visit http://www.broadinstitute.org/rnai/public/ for detailed protocols and information.
How to cite: PRKAG2 gRNA (BRDN0001149343) was a gift from John Doench & David Root (Addgene plasmid # 77462 ; http://n2t.net/addgene:77462 ; RRID:Addgene_77462)
