>Addgene plasmid #77462 | PRKAG2 gRNA (BRDN0001149343) | depositor partial sequence | sequence record 144922 | Target Sequence
AGGAGTATACAGCATCGAAG
