>Addgene plasmid #77462 | PRKAG2 gRNA (BRDN0001149343) | addgene partial sequence | sequence record 187807 | hU6-F
AGAAAGTAATAATTTCTTGGGTAGTTTGCAGTTTTAAAATTATGTTTTAAAATGGACTATCATATGCTTA
CCGTAACTTGAAAGTATTTCGATTTCTTGGCTTTATATATCTTGTGGAAAGGACGAAACACCGAGGAGTA
TACAGCATCGAAGGTTTTAGAGCTAGAAATAGCAAGTTAAAATAAGGCTAGTCCGTTATCAACTTGAAAA
AGTGGCACCGAGTCGGTGCTTTTTTAAGCTTGGCGTAACTAGATCTTGAGACAAATGGCAGTATTCATCC
ACAATTTTAAAAGAAAAGGGGGGATTGGGGGGTACAGTGCAGGGGAAAGAATAGTAGACATAATAGCAAC
AGACATACAAACTAAAGAATTACAAAAACAAATTACAAAAATTCAAAATTTTCGGGTTTATTACAGGGAC
AGCAGAGATCCACTTTGGCGCCGGCTCGAGGGGGCCCGGGTGCAAAGATGGATAAAGTTTTAAACAGAGA
GGAATCTTTGCAGCTAATGGACCTTCTAGGTCTTGAAAGGAGTGGGAATTGGCTCCGGTGCCCGTCAGTG
GGCAGAGCGC
